Addgene plasmid #234561: pLV-mEGFP-hCTNNA1_M-Open-DDD
Purpose: CTNNA1 M2-M3 salt-bridge disrupting mutant
Depositing lab: Cara Gottardi. Depositing organization: Northwestern University. Publication: alpha-catenin middle- and actin-binding domain unfolding mutants differentially impact epithelial strength and sheet migration. Quinn JM, Wang Y, Wood M, Flozak AS, Le PM, Yemelyanov A, Oakes PW, Gottardi CJ. Mol Biol Cell. 2024 May 1;35(5):ar65. doi: 10.1091/mbc.E23-01-0036. Epub 2024 Mar 20. PubMed 38507238.
Backbone
  Vector backbone: pLV[Exp]-CMV>mEGFP-_E-catenin EF1A(core)>Puro
  Backbone manufacturer: VectorBuilder
  Vector type: Lentiviral
  Selectable markers: Puromycin
Growth in bacteria
  Bacterial resistance: Ampicillin, 100 μg/mL
  Growth temperature: 37°C
  Growth strain: NEB Stable
  Copy number: High Copy
Gene/Insert
  Gene/Insert name: mEGFP:hCTNNA1_M-Open-DDD (alt name: Alpha-E-catenin triple salt-bridge disrupting mutant)
  Species: H. sapiens (human)
  Mutation: D392A, D500A, D503A
  Entrez Gene: CTNNA1 (a.k.a. CAP102, MDBS2, MDPT2)
  Promoter: CMV
  Tag / fusion protein: mEGFP (N terminal on insert)
  Cloning method: Gene Synthesis
  Sequencing primers: 5′ N/A
Resource information
  A portion of this plasmid was derived from a plasmid made by: Human gene
Terms and licenses: Academic/Nonprofit Terms; Industry Terms: Not Available to Industry
Depositor comments: Enhanced GFP contains A206K mutation to prevent GFP homodimerization
How to cite: pLV-mEGFP-hCTNNA1_M-Open-DDD was a gift from Cara Gottardi (Addgene plasmid # 234561 ; http://n2t.net/addgene:234561 ; RRID:Addgene_234561)
