[The description below was written by a language model from this plasmid's Addgene catalogue record and pLannotate feature annotations shown in this document.]
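Description:
pLV-mEGFP-hCTNNA1_M-Open-DDD is an 11.4 kb third-generation-style, self-inactivating HIV-1 lentiviral expression plasmid built on a VectorBuilder pLV[Exp] backbone. It is propagated in E. coli through a high-copy ColE1/pUC origin with ampicillin resistance, and it also carries an f1 origin and an SV40 origin. The viral genome is transcribed from an RSV promoter fused to a truncated 5' LTR. It contains the Ψ packaging signal with a gag fragment, the RRE for Rev-dependent nuclear export, the cPPT/CTS, a WPRE to enhance transcript expression, and a ΔU3 3' LTR followed by an SV40 polyadenylation signal. Gateway attB4, attB1 and attB2 sites flank the promoter and open reading frame, remnants of the modular assembly of the vector.

The payload is human CTNNA1 (αE-catenin) fused at its N terminus to mEGFP and driven by the CMV enhancer/promoter. The mEGFP carries the A206K change, which prevents GFP homodimerization. The catenin coding sequence, made by gene synthesis, bears three substitutions: D392A, D500A and D503A. The record describes this as a triple mutant that disrupts the M2-M3 salt bridges, giving an "open" form of the middle (M) domain. A second cassette downstream uses the EF-1α core promoter, with an HTLV-1 LTR-derived element, to express puromycin N-acetyltransferase, so transduced mammalian cells can be selected with puromycin. According to the associated study, the construct serves to express a fluorescently trackable α-catenin M-domain unfolding mutant and to examine how it affects epithelial strength and sheet migration.
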