Features (pLannotate 1.2.2; 33 found; start..end, strand, type, name):
      3..229     +  promoter       RSV promoter: Rous sarcoma virus enhancer/promoter
    230..410     +  LTR            5' LTR (truncated): truncated 5' long terminal repeat (LTR) from HIV-1
    457..582     +  misc_feature   HIV-1 Ψ: packaging signal of human immunodeficiency virus type 1
    566..929     +  CDS            HIV-1 gag (fragment): gag protein from human immunodeficiency virus 1; gag
   1075..1308    +  misc_feature   RRE: The Rev response element (RRE) of HIV-1 allows for Rev-dependent mRNA export from the nucleus to the cytoplasm.
   1685..1785    +  CDS            Rev (fragment): human immunodeficiency virus 1 (HIV-1) Rev protein; rev; enhances nuclear export of unspliced and incompletely spliced viral mRNAs
   1803..1920    +  misc_feature   cPPT/CTS: central polypurine tract and central termination sequence of HIV-1
   1929..1949    +  protein_bind   attB4: mutant version of attB; core recombination site for the Gateway® BP reaction BP Clonase™
   2010..2313    +  enhancer       CMV enhancer: human cytomegalovirus immediate early enhancer
   2314..2517    +  promoter       CMV promoter: human cytomegalovirus (CMV) immediate early promoter
   2539..2559    +  protein_bind   attB1: mutant version of attB; core recombination site for the Gateway® BP reaction BP Clonase™
   2576..3292    +  CDS            mEGFP: mEGFP is a basic (constitutively fluorescent) green fluorescent protein published in 2002, derived from Aequorea victoria. It has moderate acid sensitivity.
   3317..6034    +  CDS            CTNNA1: CTNA1_HUMAN - Experimental evidence at protein level: Swiss-Prot protein existence level 1. Associates with the cytoplasmic domain of a variety of cadherins. The association of catenins to cadherins produces a complex which is linked to the actin filament network, and which seems to be of primary importance for cadherins cell-adhesion properties. Can associate with both E- and N-cadherins. Originally believed to be a stable component of E-cadherin/catenin adhesion complexes and to mediate the linkage of cadherins to the actin cytoskeleton at adherens junctions. In contrast, cortical actin was
   6047..6067    -  protein_bind   attB2: mutant version of attB; core recombination site for the Gateway® BP reaction BP Clonase™
   6100..6311    +  promoter       EF-1α core promoter: core promoter for human elongation factor EF-1α
   6324..6592    +  LTR            5' LTR (truncated): truncated 5' long terminal repeat (LTR) from human T-cell leukemia virus (HTLV) type 1
   6620..7219    +  CDS            PuroR: puromycin N-acetyltransferase; pac from Streptomyces alboniger; confers resistance to puromycin
   7253..7841    +  misc_feature   WPRE: woodchuck hepatitis virus posttranscriptional regulatory element
   7908..7927    +  misc_feature   cPPT/CTS (fragment): central polypurine tract and central termination sequence of HIV-1
   7929..8162    +  LTR            3' LTR (ΔU3): self-inactivating 3' long terminal repeat (LTR) from HIV-1
   8234..8355    +  polyA_signal   SV40 poly(A) signal: SV40 polyadenylation signal
   8395..8530    +  rep_origin     SV40 ori: SV40 origin of replication
   8551..8569    -  promoter       T7 promoter: promoter for bacteriophage T7 RNA polymerase
   8577..8732    +  CDS            lacZα (fragment): LacZα fragment of β-galactosidase; lacZ fragment
   8737..9165    +  rep_origin     f1 ori (sequence partly withheld): f1 bacteriophage origin of replication; arrow indicates direction of (+) strand synthesis
   9218..9322    +  promoter       AmpR promoter: bla
   9323..10183   +  CDS            AmpR: β-lactamase; bla; confers resistance to ampicillin, carbenicillin, and related antibiotics
  10354..10942   +  rep_origin     ori: high-copy-number ColE1/pMB1/pBR322/pUC origin of replication
  11125..11217   +  CDS            lacI (fragment): lac repressor; lacI; The lac repressor binds to the lac operator to inhibit transcription in E. coli. This inhibition can be relieved by adding lactose or isopropyl-β-D-thiogalactopyranoside (IPTG).
  11230..11251   +  protein_bind   CAP binding site: CAP binding activates transcription in the presence of cAMP. E. coli catabolite activator protein
  11266..11296   +  promoter       lac promoter: promoter for the E. coli lac operon
  11300..11322   +  protein_bind   lac operator (fragment): The lac repressor binds to the lac operator to inhibit transcription in E. coli. This inhibition can be relieved by adding lactose or isopropyl-β-D-thiogalactopyranoside (IPTG). lac repressor encoded by lacI
  11365..11383   +  promoter       T3 promoter: promoter for bacteriophage T3 RNA polymerase
>Addgene plasmid #234561 | pLV-mEGFP-hCTNNA1_M-Open-DDD | addgene full sequence | sequence record 476003 | Addgene NGS Result
AATGTAGTCTTATGCAATACTCTTGTAGTCTTGCAACATGGTAACGATGAGTTAGCAACATGCCTTACAA
GGAGAGAAAAAGCACCGTGCATGCCGATTGGTGGAAGTAAGGTGGTACGATCGTGCCTTATTAGGAAGGC
AACAGACGGGTCTGACATGGATTGGACGAACCACTGAATTGCCGCATTGCAGAGATATTGTATTTAAGTG
CCTAGCTCGATACATAAACGGGTCTCTCTGGTTAGACCAGATCTGAGCCTGGGAGCTCTCTGGCTAACTA
GGGAACCCACTGCTTAAGCCTCAATAAAGCTTGCCTTGAGTGCTTCAAGTAGTGTGTGCCCGTCTGTTGT
GTGACTCTGGTAACTAGAGATCCCTCAGACCCTTTTAGTCAGTGTGGAAAATCTCTAGCAGTGGCGCCCG
AACAGGGACTTGAAAGCGAAAGGGAAACCAGAGGAGCTCTCTCGACGCAGGACTCGGCTTGCTGAAGCGC
GCACGGCAAGAGGCGAGGGGCGGCGACTGGTGAGTACGCCAAAAATTTTGACTAGCGGAGGCTAGAAGGA
GAGAGATGGGTGCGAGAGCGTCAGTATTAAGCGGGGGAGAATTAGATCGCGATGGGAAAAAATTCGGTTA
AGGCCAGGGGGAAAGAAAAAATATAAATTAAAACATATAGTATGGGCAAGCAGGGAGCTAGAACGATTCG
CAGTTAATCCTGGCCTGTTAGAAACATCAGAAGGCTGTAGACAAATACTGGGACAGCTACAACCATCCCT
TCAGACAGGATCAGAAGAACTTAGATCATTATATAATACAGTAGCAACCCTCTATTGTGTGCATCAAAGG
ATAGAGATAAAAGACACCAAGGAAGCTTTAGACAAGATAGAGGAAGAGCAAAACAAAAGTAAGACCACCG
CACAGCAAGCGGCCGCTGATCTTCAGACCTGGAGGAGGAGATATGAGGGACAATTGGAGAAGTGAATTAT
ATAAATATAAAGTAGTAAAAATTGAACCATTAGGAGTAGCACCCACCAAGGCAAAGAGAAGAGTGGTGCA
GAGAGAAAAAAGAGCAGTGGGAATAGGAGCTTTGTTCCTTGGGTTCTTGGGAGCAGCAGGAAGCACTATG
GGCGCAGCGTCAATGACGCTGACGGTACAGGCCAGACAATTATTGTCTGGTATAGTGCAGCAGCAGAACA
ATTTGCTGAGGGCTATTGAGGCGCAACAGCATCTGTTGCAACTCACAGTCTGGGGCATCAAGCAGCTCCA
GGCAAGAATCCTGGCTGTGGAAAGATACCTAAAGGATCAACAGCTCCTGGGGATTTGGGGTTGCTCTGGA
AAACTCATTTGCACCACTGCTGTGCCTTGGAATGCTAGTTGGAGTAATAAATCTCTGGAACAGATTTGGA
ATCACACGACCTGGATGGAGTGGGACAGAGAAATTAACAATTACACAAGCTTAATACACTCCTTAATTGA
AGAATCGCAAAACCAGCAAGAAAAGAATGAACAAGAATTATTGGAATTAGATAAATGGGCAAGTTTGTGG
AATTGGTTTAACATAACAAATTGGCTGTGGTATATAAAATTATTCATAATGATAGTAGGAGGCTTGGTAG
GTTTAAGAATAGTTTTTGCTGTACTTTCTATAGTGAATAGAGTTAGGCAGGGATATTCACCATTATCGTT
TCAGACCCACCTCCCAACCCCGAGGGGACCCGACAGGCCCGAAGGAATAGAAGAAGAAGGTGGAGAGAGA
GACAGAGACAGATCCATTCGATTAGTGAACGGATCTCGACGGTATCGCTAGCTTTTAAAAGAAAAGGGGG
GATTGGGGGGTACAGTGCAGGGGAAAGAATAGTAGACATAATAGCAACAGACATACAAACTAAAGAATTA
CAAAAACAAATTACAAAAATTCAAAATTTTACTAGTATCAACTTTGTATAGAAAAGTTGTAGTTATTAAT
AGTAATCAATTACGGGGTCATTAGTTCATAGCCCATATATGGAGTTCCGCGTTACATAACTTACGGTAAA
TGGCCCGCCTGGCTGACCGCCCAACGACCCCCGCCCATTGACGTCAATAATGACGTATGTTCCCATAGTA
ACGCCAATAGGGACTTTCCATTGACGTCAATGGGTGGAGTATTTACGGTAAACTGCCCACTTGGCAGTAC
ATCAAGTGTATCATATGCCAAGTACGCCCCCTATTGACGTCAATGACGGTAAATGGCCCGCCTGGCATTA
TGCCCAGTACATGACCTTATGGGACTTTCCTACTTGGCAGTACATCTACGTATTAGTCATCGCTATTACC
ATGGTGATGCGGTTTTGGCAGTACATCAATGGGCGTGGATAGCGGTTTGACTCACGGGGATTTCCAAGTC
TCCACCCCATTGACGTCAATGGGAGTTTGTTTTGGCACCAAAATCAACGGGACTTTCCAAAATGTCGTAA
CAACTCCGCCCCATTGACGCAAATGGGCGGTAGGCGTGTACGGTGGGAGGTCTATATAAGCAGAGCTGGT
TTAGTGAACCGTCAGATCCAAGTTTGTACAAAAAAGCAGGCTCTCGAGTGCCACCATGGTGAGCAAGGGC
GAGGAGCTGTTCACCGGGGTGGTGCCCATCCTGGTCGAGCTGGACGGCGACGTAAACGGCCACAAGTTCA
GCGTGTCCGGCGAGGGCGAGGGCGATGCCACCTACGGCAAGCTGACCCTGAAGTTCATCTGCACCACCGG
CAAGCTGCCCGTGCCCTGGCCCACCCTCGTGACCACCCTGACCTACGGCGTGCAGTGCTTCAGCCGCTAC
CCCGACCACATGAAGCAGCACGACTTCTTCAAGTCCGCCATGCCCGAAGGCTACGTCCAGGAGCGCACCA
TCTTCTTCAAGGACGACGGCAACTACAAGACCCGCGCCGAGGTGAAGTTCGAGGGCGACACCCTGGTGAA
CCGCATCGAGCTGAAGGGCATCGACTTCAAGGAGGACGGCAACATCCTGGGGCACAAGCTGGAGTACAAC
TACAACAGCCACAACGTCTATATCATGGCCGACAAGCAGAAGAACGGCATCAAGGTGAACTTCAAGATCC
GCCACAACATCGAGGACGGCAGCGTGCAGCTCGCCGACCACTACCAGCAGAACACCCCCATCGGCGACGG
CCCCGTGCTGCTGCCCGACAACCACTACCTGAGCACCCAGTCCAAGCTGAGCAAAGACCCCAACGAGAAG
CGCGATCACATGGTCCTGCTGGAGTTCGTGACCGCCGCCGGGATCACTCTCGGCATGGACGAGCTGTACA
AGGGCAGCGGCAGCGGCAGCTCTAGAATGACTGCTGTCCATGCAGGCAACATAAACTTCAAGTGGGATCC
TAAAAGTCTAGAGATCAGGACTCTGGCAGTTGAGAGACTGTTGGAGCCTCTTGTTACACAGGTTACAACC
CTTGTAAACACCAATAGTAAAGGGCCCTCTAATAAGAAGAGAGGTCGTTCTAAGAAGGCCCATGTTTTGG
CTGCATCTGTTGAACAAGCAACTGAGAATTTCTTGGAGAAGGGGGATAAAATTGCGAAGGAGAGCCAGTT
TCTCAAGGAGGAGCTTGTGGCTGCTGTAGAAGATGTTCGAAAACAAGGTGATTTGATGAAGGCTGCTGCA
GGAGAGTTCGCAGATGATCCCTGCTCTTCTGTGAAGCGAGGCAACATGGTTCGGGCAGCTCGAGCTTTGC
TCTCTGCTGTTACCCGGTTGCTGATTTTGGCTGACATGGCAGATGTCTACAAATTACTTGTTCAGCTGAA
AGTTGTGGAAGATGGTATCTTGAAGTTGAGGAATGCTGGCAATGAACAAGACTTAGGAATCCAGTATAAA
GCCCTAAAACCTGAAGTGGATAAGCTGAACATTATGGCAGCCAAAAGACAACAGGAATTGAAAGATGTTG
GCCATCGTGATCAGATGGCTGCAGCTAGAGGAATCCTGCAGAAGAACGTTCCGATCCTCTATACTGCATC
CCAGGCATGCCTACAGCACCCTGATGTCGCAGCCTATAAGGCCAACAGGGACCTGATATACAAGCAGCTG
CAGCAGGCGGTCACAGGCATTTCCAATGCAGCCCAGGCCACTGCCTCAGACGATGCCTCACAGCACCAGG
GTGGAGGAGGAGGAGAACTGGCATATGCACTCAATAACTTTGACAAACAAATCATTGTGGACCCCTTGAG
CTTCAGCGAGGAGCGCTTTAGGCCTTCCCTGGAGGAGCGTCTGGAAAGCATCATTAGTGGGGCTGCCTTG
ATGGCCGACTCGTCCTGCACGCGTGATGACCGTCGTGAGCGAATTGTGGCAGAGTGTAATGCTGTCCGCC
AGGCCCTGCAGGACCTGCTTTCGGAGTACATGGGCAATGCTGGACGTAAAGAAAGAAGTGATGCACTCAA
TTCTGCAATAGATAAAATGACCAAGAAGACCAGGGACTTGCGTAGACAGCTCCGCAAAGCTGTCATGGAC
CACGTTTCAGCCTCTTTCCTGGAAACCAATGTTCCACTTTTGGTATTGATTGAAGCTGCAAAGAATGGAA
ATGAGAAAGAAGTTAAGGAGTATGCCCAAGTTTTCCGTGAACATGCCAACAAATTGATTGAGGTTGCCAA
CTTGGCCTGTTCCATCTCAAATAATGAAGAAGGTGTAAAGCTTGTTCGAATGTCTGCAAGCCAGTTAGAA
GCCCTCTGTCCTCAGGTTATTAATGCTGCACTGGCTTTAGCAGCAAAACCACAGAGTAAACTGGCCCAAG
AGAACATGGATCTTTTTAAAGAACAATGGGAAAAACAAGTCCGTGTTCTCACAGCAGCTGTCGCCGACAT
TACTTCCATTGATGACTTCTTGGCTGTCTCAGAGAATCACATTTTGGAAGATGTGAACAAATGTGTCATT
GCTCTCCAAGAGAAGGATGTGGATGGCCTGGACCGCACAGCTGGTGCAATTCGAGGCCGGGCAGCCCGGG
TCATTCACGTAGTCACCTCAGAGATGGACAACTATGAGCCAGGAGTCTACACAGAGAAGGTTCTGGAAGC
CACTAAGCTGCTCTCCAACACAGTCATGCCACGTTTTACTGAGCAAGTAGAAGCAGCCGTGGAAGCCCTC
AGCTCGGACCCTGCCCAGCCCATGGATGAGAATGAGTTTATCGATGCTTCCCGCCTGGTATATGATGGCA
TCCGGGACATCAGGAAAGCAGTGCTGATGATAAGGACCCCTGAGGAGTTGGATGACTCTGACTTTGAGAC
AGAAGATTTTGATGTCAGAAGCAGGACGAGCGTCCAGACAGAAGACGATCAGCTGATAGCTGGCCAGAGT
GCCCGGGCGATCATGGCTCAGCTTCCCCAGGAGCAAAAAGCGAAGATTGCGGAACAGGTGGCCAGCTTCC
AGGAAGAAAAGAGCAAGCTGGATGCTGAAGTGTCCAAATGGGACGACAGTGGCAATGACATCATTGTGCT
GGCCAAGCAGATGTGCATGATTATGATGGAGATGACAGACTTTACCCGAGGTAAAGGACCACTCAAAAAT
ACATCGGATGTCATCAGTGCTGCCAAGAAAATTGCTGAGGCAGGATCCAGGATGGACAAGCTTGGCCGCA
CCATTGCAGACCATTGCCCCGACTCGGCTTGCAAGCAGGACCTGCTGGCCTACCTGCAACGCATCGCCCT
CTACTGCCACCAGCTGAACATCTGCAGCAAGGTCAAGGCCGAGGTGCAGAATCTCGGCGGGGAGCTTGTT
GTCTCTGGGGTGGACAGCGCCATGTCCCTGATCCAGGCAGCCAAGAACTTGATGAATGCTGTGGTGCAGA
CAGTGAAGGCATCCTACGTCGCCTCTACCAAATACCAAAAGTCACAGGGTATGGCTTCCCTCAACCTTCC
TGCTGTGTCATGGAAGATGAAGGCACCAGAGAAAAAGCCATTGGTGAAGAGAGAGAAACAGGATGAGACA
CAGACCAAGATTAAACGGGCATCTCAGAAGAAGCACGTGAACCCGGTGCAGGCCCTCAGCGAGTTCAAAG
CTATGGACAGCATCTAATCTAGAACCCAGCTTTCTTGTACAAAGTGGAAGGATCTGCGATCGCTCCGGTG
CCCGTCAGTGGGCAGAGCGCACATCGCCCACAGTCCCCGAGAAGTTGGGGGGAGGGGTCGGCAATTGAAC
GGGTGCCTAGAGAAGGTGGCGCGGGGTAAACTGGGAAAGTGATGTCGTGTACTGGCTCCGCCTTTTTCCC
GAGGGTGGGGGAGAACCGTATATAAGTGCAGTAGTCGCCGTGAACGTTCTTTTTCGCAACGGGTTTGCCG
CCAGAACACAGCTGAAGCTTCGAGGGGCTCGCATCTCTCCTTCACGCGCCCGCCGCCCTACCTGAGGCCG
CCATCCACGCCGGTTGAGTCGCGTTCTGCCGCCTCCCGCCTGTGGTGCCTCCTGAACTGCGTCCGCCGTC
TAGGTAAGTTTAAAGCTCAGGTCGAGACCGGGCCTTTGTCCGGCGCTCCCTTGGAGCCTACCTAGACTCA
GCCGGCTCTCCACGCTTTGCCTGACCCTGCTTGCTCAACTCTACGTCTTTGTTTCGTTTTCTGTTCTGCG
CCGTTACAGATCCAAGCTGTGACCGGCGCCTACGCCACCATGACCGAGTACAAGCCCACGGTGCGCCTCG
CCACCCGCGACGACGTCCCCAGGGCCGTACGCACCCTCGCCGCCGCGTTCGCCGACTACCCCGCCACGCG
CCACACCGTCGATCCGGACCGCCACATCGAGCGGGTCACCGAGCTGCAAGAACTCTTCCTCACGCGCGTC
GGGCTCGACATCGGCAAGGTGTGGGTCGCGGACGACGGCGCCGCGGTGGCGGTCTGGACCACGCCGGAGA
GCGTCGAAGCGGGGGCGGTGTTCGCCGAGATCGGCCCGCGCATGGCCGAGTTGAGCGGTTCCCGGCTGGC
CGCGCAGCAACAGATGGAAGGCCTCCTGGCGCCGCACCGGCCCAAGGAGCCCGCGTGGTTCCTGGCCACC
GTCGGCGTCTCGCCCGACCACCAGGGCAAGGGTCTGGGCAGCGCCGTCGTGCTCCCCGGAGTGGAGGCGG
CCGAGCGCGCCGGGGTGCCCGCCTTCCTGGAGACCTCCGCGCCCCGCAACCTCCCCTTCTACGAGCGGCT
CGGCTTCACCGTCACCGCCGACGTCGAGGTGCCCGAAGGACCGCGCACCTGGTGCATGACCCGCAAGCCC
GGTGCCTGACAACTTTATTATACATAGTTGATCAATTCCGATAATCAACCTCTGGATTACAAAATTTGTG
AAAGATTGACTGGTATTCTTAACTATGTTGCTCCTTTTACGCTATGTGGATACGCTGCTTTAATGCCTTT
GTATCATGCTATTGCTTCCCGTATGGCTTTCATTTTCTCCTCCTTGTATAAATCCTGGTTGCTGTCTCTT
TATGAGGAGTTGTGGCCCGTTGTCAGGCAACGTGGCGTGGTGTGCACTGTGTTTGCTGACGCAACCCCCA
CTGGTTGGGGCATTGCCACCACCTGTCAGCTCCTTTCCGGGACTTTCGCTTTCCCCCTCCCTATTGCCAC
GGCGGAACTCATCGCCGCCTGCCTTGCCCGCTGCTGGACAGGGGCTCGGCTGTTGGGCACTGACAATTCC
GTGGTGTTGTCGGGGAAGCTGACGTCCTTTCCATGGCTGCTCGCCTGTGTTGCCACCTGGATTCTGCGCG
GGACGTCCTTCTGCTACGTCCCTTCGGCCCTCAATCCAGCGGACCTTCCTTCCCGCGGCCTGCTGCCGGC
TCTGCGGCCTCTTCCGCGTCTTCGCCTTCGCCCTCAGACGAGTCGGATCTCCCTTTGGGCCGCCTCCCCG
CATCGGGAATTCCCGCGGTTCGCTTTAAGACCAATGACTTACAAGGCAGCTGTAGATCTTAGCCACTTTT
TAAAAGAAAAGGGGGGACTGGAAGGGCTAATTCACTCCCAACGAAGACAAGATCTGCTTTTTGCTTGTAC
TGGGTCTCTCTGGTTAGACCAGATCTGAGCCTGGGAGCTCTCTGGCTAACTAGGGAACCCACTGCTTAAG
CCTCAATAAAGCTTGCCTTGAGTGCTTCAAGTAGTGTGTGCCCGTCTGTTGTGTGACTCTGGTAACTAGA
GATCCCTCAGACCCTTTTAGTCAGTGTGGAAAATCTCTAGCAGTAGTAGTTCATGTCATCTTATTATTCA
GTATTTATAACTTGCAAAGAAATGAATATCAGAGAGTGAGAGGAACTTGTTTATTGCAGCTTATAATGGT
TACAAATAAAGCAATAGCATCACAAATTTCACAAATAAAGCATTTTTTTCACTGCATTCTAGTTGTGGTT
TGTCCAAACTCATCAATGTATCTTATCATGTCTGGCTCTAGCTATCCCGCCCCTAACTCCGCCCATCCCG
CCCCTAACTCCGCCCAGTTCCGCCCATTCTCCGCCCCATGGCTGACTAATTTTTTTTATTTATGCAGAGG
CCGAGGCCGCCTCGGCCTCTGAGCTATTCCAGAAGTAGTGAGGAGGCTTTTTTGGAGGCCTAGGGACGTA
CCCAATTCGCCCTATAGTGAGTCGTATTACGCGCGCTCACTGGCCGTCGTTTTACAACGTCGTGACTGGG
AAAACCCTGGCGTTACCCAACTTAATCGCCTTGCAGCACATCCCCCTTTCGCCAGCTGGCGTAATAGCGA
AGAGGCCCGCACCGATCGCCCTTCCCAACAGTTGCGCAGCCTGAATGGCGAATGGG
[124 nt withheld, positions 8737-8860]
C
[91 nt withheld, positions 8862-8952]
A
[49 nt withheld, positions 8954-9002]
CCTTTGACGTTGGAGTCCACGTTCTTT
[37 nt withheld, positions 9030-9066]
ACCCTATCTCGGTCTATTCTTTTGATTTATAAGGGATTTTGCCGATTTCGGCCTATTGGTTAAAAAATGA
GCTGATTTAACAAAAATTTAACGCGAATTTTAACAAAATATTAACGCTTACAATTTAGGTGGCACTTTTC
GGGGAAATGTGCGCGGAACCCCTATTTGTTTATTTTTCTAAATACATTCAAATATGTATCCGCTCATGAG
ACAATAACCCTGATAAATGCTTCAATAATATTGAAAAAGGAAGAGTATGAGTATTCAACATTTCCGTGTC
GCCCTTATTCCCTTTTTTGCGGCATTTTGCCTTCCTGTTTTTGCTCACCCAGAAACGCTGGTGAAAGTAA
AAGATGCTGAAGATCAGTTGGGTGCACGAGTGGGTTACATCGAACTGGATCTCAACAGCGGTAAGATCCT
TGAGAGTTTTCGCCCCGAAGAACGTTTTCCAATGATGAGCACTTTTAAAGTTCTGCTATGTGGCGCGGTA
TTATCCCGTATTGACGCCGGGCAAGAGCAACTCGGTCGCCGCATACACTATTCTCAGAATGACTTGGTTG
AGTACTCACCAGTCACAGAAAAGCATCTTACGGATGGCATGACAGTAAGAGAATTATGCAGTGCTGCCAT
AACCATGAGTGATAACACTGCGGCCAACTTACTTCTGACAACGATCGGAGGACCGAAGGAGCTAACCGCT
TTTTTGCACAACATGGGGGATCATGTAACTCGCCTTGATCGTTGGGAACCGGAGCTGAATGAAGCCATAC
CAAACGACGAGCGTGACACCACGATGCCTGTAGCAATGGCAACAACGTTGCGCAAACTATTAACTGGCGA
ACTACTTACTCTAGCTTCCCGGCAACAATTAATAGACTGGATGGAGGCGGATAAAGTTGCAGGACCACTT
CTGCGCTCGGCCCTTCCGGCTGGCTGGTTTATTGCTGATAAATCTGGAGCCGGTGAGCGTGGGTCTCGCG
GTATCATTGCAGCACTGGGGCCAGATGGTAAGCCCTCCCGTATCGTAGTTATCTACACGACGGGGAGTCA
GGCAACTATGGATGAACGAAATAGACAGATCGCTGAGATAGGTGCCTCACTGATTAAGCATTGGTAACTG
TCAGACCAAGTTTACTCATATATACTTTAGATTGATTTAAAACTTCATTTTTAATTTAAAAGGATCTAGG
TGAAGATCCTTTTTGATAATCTCATGACCAAAATCCCTTAACGTGAGTTTTCGTTCCACTGAGCGTCAGA
CCCCGTAGAAAAGATCAAAGGATCTTCTTGAGATCCTTTTTTTCTGCGCGTAATCTGCTGCTTGCAAACA
AAAAAACCACCGCTACCAGCGGTGGTTTGTTTGCCGGATCAAGAGCTACCAACTCTTTTTCCGAAGGTAA
CTGGCTTCAGCAGAGCGCAGATACCAAATACTGTTCTTCTAGTGTAGCCGTAGTTAGGCCACCACTTCAA
GAACTCTGTAGCACCGCCTACATACCTCGCTCTGCTAATCCTGTTACCAGTGGCTGCTGCCAGTGGCGAT
AAGTCGTGTCTTACCGGGTTGGACTCAAGACGATAGTTACCGGATAAGGCGCAGCGGTCGGGCTGAACGG
GGGGTTCGTGCACACAGCCCAGCTTGGAGCGAACGACCTACACCGAACTGAGATACCTACAGCGTGAGCT
ATGAGAAAGCGCCACGCTTCCCGAAGAGAGAAAGGCGGACAGGTATCCGGTAAGCGGCAGGGTCGGAACA
GGAGAGCGCACGAGGGAGCTTCCAGGGGGAAACGCCTGGTATCTTTATAGTCCTGTCGGGTTTCGCCACC
TCTGACTTGAGCGTCGATTTTTGTGATGCTCGTCAGGGGGGCGGAGCCTATGGAAAAACGCCAGCAACGC
GGCCTTTTTACGGTTCCTGGCCTTTTGCTGGCCTTTTGCTCACATGTTCTTTCCTGCGTTATCCCCTGAT
TCTGTGGATAACCGTATTACCGCCTTTGAGTGAGCTGATACCGCTCGCCGCAGCCGAACGACCGAGCGCA
GCGAGTCAGTGAGCGAGGAAGCGGAAGAGCGCCCAATACGCAAACCGCCTCTCCCCGCGCGTTGGCCGAT
TCATTAATGCAGCTGGCACGACAGGTTTCCCGACTGGAAAGCGGGCAGTGAGCGCAACGCAATTAATGTG
AGTTAGCTCACTCATTAGGCACCCCAGGCTTTACACTTTATGCTTCCGGCTCGTATGTTGTGTGGAATTG
TGAGCGGATAACAATTTCACACAGGAAACAGCTATGACCATGATTACGCCAAGCGCGCAATTAACCCTCA
CTAAAGGGAACAAAAGCTGGAGCTGCAAGCTT
